Addgene plasmid #12605: GFP-rab7 WT
Depositing lab: Richard Pagano. Depositing organization: Mayo Foundation for Medical Education and Research (Inactive/For Deposit Only). Publication: Rab proteins mediate Golgi transport of caveola-internalized glycosphingolipids and correct lipid trafficking in Niemann-Pick C cells. Choudhury A, Dominguez M, Puri V, Sharma DK, Narita K, Wheatley CL, Marks DL, Pagano RE. J Clin Invest. 2002 Jun . 109(12):1541-50. 10.1172/JCI15420 PubMed 12070301.
Backbone
  Vector backbone: pEGFP-C1
  Backbone manufacturer: Clontech
  Backbone size w/o insert (bp): 4700
  Vector type: Mammalian Expression
  Selectable markers: Neomycin (select with G418)
Growth in bacteria
  Bacterial resistance: Kanamycin, 50 μg/mL
  Growth temperature: 37°C
  Growth strain: DH5alpha
  Copy number: High Copy
Gene/Insert
  Gene/Insert name: RAB7 (Homo sapiens) (alt name: GFP-rab7 wild type)
  Species: H. sapiens (human)
  Insert size (bp): 693
  GenBank ID: NM_004637
  Entrez Gene: RAB7A (a.k.a. CMT2B, PRO2706, RAB7)
  Tag / fusion protein: GFP (N terminal on backbone); HA (N terminal on insert)
  Cloning method: Restriction Enzyme; 5′ cloning site BAMHI (not destroyed); 3′ cloning site BAMHI (not destroyed)
  Sequencing primers: 5′ EGFP-C; 3′ SV40pA-R
Resource information
  A portion of this plasmid was derived from a plasmid made by: IMAGE Clone collection at ATCC
Terms and licenses: Academic/Nonprofit Terms; Industry Terms: Not Available to Industry
How to cite: GFP-rab7 WT was a gift from Richard Pagano (Addgene plasmid # 12605 ; http://n2t.net/addgene:12605 ; RRID:Addgene_12605)
