[The description below was written by a language model from this plasmid's Addgene catalogue record.]
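Description:
GFP-rab7 WT is a mammalian expression plasmid built on the Clontech pEGFP-C1 backbone (about 4.7 kb without insert), carrying the wild-type human RAB7 coding sequence (RAB7A, roughly 693 bp) as a fusion to the C-terminus of GFP. The insert was placed into the multiple cloning site as a BamHI–BamHI fragment, with both sites retained, and the coding region was derived in part from an IMAGE clone. The resulting protein has GFP at the N-terminus contributed by the backbone, followed by an HA epitope at the N-terminal end of the insert, and then Rab7. This leaves the Rab C-terminus free, which matters because Rab GTPases are generally prenylated there for membrane attachment. The record does not list the promoter or other regulatory elements and no feature table is provided. pEGFP-C1 vectors conventionally drive the fusion from the CMV immediate-early promoter with an SV40 polyadenylation signal, and the listed SV40pA reverse sequencing primer is consistent with the latter.

The plasmid is maintained at high copy in E. coli under kanamycin selection, and stable mammalian transfectants can be selected with G418 through the neomycin resistance marker. In this backbone family a single resistance cassette typically serves both purposes.

Rab7 is a small GTPase associated with late endosomes and lysosomes, so the construct is suited to fluorescently marking these compartments in live or fixed cells and to testing the effect of overexpressing the wild-type protein, with the HA tag offering a second means of detection. The associated publication examined how Rab proteins govern Golgi transport of caveola-internalized glycosphingolipids and lipid trafficking defects in Niemann-Pick C cells.
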