>Addgene plasmid #12605 | GFP-rab7 WT | addgene partial sequence | sequence record 119131 | CMV-F 5'-CGCAAATGGGCGGTAGGCGTG-3'
CGCTAGCGCTACCGGTCGCCACCATGGTGAGCAAGGGCGAGGAGCTGTTCACCGGGGTGGTGCCCATCCT
GGTCGAGCTGGACGGCGACGTAAACGGCCACAAGTTCAGCGTGTCCGGCGAGGGCGAGGGCGATGCCACC
TACGGCAAGCTGACCCTGAAGTTCATCTGCACCACCGGCAAGCTGCCCGTGCCCTGGCCCACCCTCGTGA
CCACCCTGACCTACGGCGTGCAGTGCTTCAGCCGCTACCCCGACCACATGAAGCAGCACGACTTCTTCAA
GTCCGCCATGCCCGAAGGCTACGTCCAGGAGCGCACCATCTTCTTCAAGGACGACGGCAACTACAAGACC
CGCGCCGAGGTGAAGTTCGAGGGCGACACCCTGGTGAACCGCATCGAGCTGAAGGGCATCGACTTCAAGG
AGGACGGCAACATCCTGGGGCACAAGCTGGAGTACAACTACAACAGCCACAACGTCTATATCATGGCCGA
CAAGCAGAAGAACGGCATCAAGGTGAACTTCAAGATCCGCCACAACATCGAGGACGGCAGCGTGCAGCTC
GCCGACCACTACCAGCAGAACACCCCCATCGGCGACGGCCCCGTGCTGCTGCCCGACAACCACTACCTGA
GCACCCAGTCCGCCCTGAGCAAAGACCCCAACGAGAAGCGCGATCACATGGTCCTGCTGGAGTTCGTGAC
CGCCGCCGGGATCACTCTCGGCATGGACGAGCTGTACAAGTCCGGACTCAGATCTCGAGCTCAAGCTTCG
AATTCTGCAGTCGACGGTACCGCGGGCCCGGGATCCATGTACCCATACGATGTTCC
