>Addgene plasmid #12605 | GFP-rab7 WT | addgene partial sequence | sequence record 119132 | SV40pA-R 5'-GAAATTTGTGATGCTATTGC-3'
CAACAACAATTGCATTCATTTTATGTTTCAGGTTCAGGGGGAGGTGTGGGAGGTTTTTTAAAGCAAGTAA
AACCTCTACAAATGTGGTATGGCTGATTATGATCAGTTATCTAGATCCGGTGGATCCTCAGCAACTGCAG
CTTTCTGCCGAGGCCTTGGCCCGGTCATTCTTGTCCAGTTTGATAGGTTCAGGAAATTCGTTGTACAGCT
CCACCTCCGTTTCCTGCTTAAGTGCATTCCGTGCAATCGTCTGGAACGCCTGCTCCACGTTGATGGCCTC
CTTGGCACTGGTCTCAAAGTAGGGAATGTTGTTTTTGCTGTAGCACCAGGCCTGTGCCCGCTTTGTGGCC
ACTTGTCTGTTTTCGAGGTCAATCTTGTTTCCCAACACAACAAATGGGAAGTTTTCAGGATCTCGGGGAC
TGGCCTGGATGAGAAACTCATCTCTCCAGCTATCTAGGGTTTTGAATGTGTTGGGGGCAGTCACATCAAA
TACCAGAACGCAGCAGTCTGCACCTCTGTAGAAGGCCACACCGAGAGACTGGAACCGTTCCTGTCCTGCT
GTGTCCCATATCTGCATTGTGACTAGCCTGTCATCCACCATCACCTCCTTGGTCAGAAAGTCAGCTCCTA
TTGTGGCTTTGTACTGATTGCTGAATTTCTTATTCACATACTGGTTCATGAGTGATGTCTTCCCGACTCC
AGAATCTCCCAGGATGATAACCTTCAGCAACACTTTCTTCCTAGAGGTACCAGCGTAATCCGGAACATCG
TATGGGTAAGCGTAATCCGGAACATCGTATGGGTACATGGATCCCGGGCC
